Addgene plasmid #174570: iBE4max YE1 NG CLYBL
Purpose: doxycycline inducible BE4max YE1 NG expression for human CLYBL locus knock-in
Depositing lab: Mathew Garnett. Depositing organization: Wellcome Sanger Institute. Publication: Base editing screens map mutations affecting interferon-gamma signaling in cancer. Coelho MA, Cooper S, Strauss ME, Karakoc E, Bhosle S, Goncalves E, Picco G, Burgold T, Cattaneo CM, Veninga V, Consonni S, Dincer C, Vieira SF, Gibson F, Barthorpe S, Hardy C, Rein J, Thomas M, Marioni J, Voest EE, Bassett A, Garnett MJ. Cancer Cell. 2023 Feb 13;41(2):288-303.e6. doi: 10.1016/j.ccell.2022.12.009. Epub 2023 Jan 19. PubMed 36669486.
Backbone
  Vector backbone: Addgene plasmid #124229
  Vector type: Mammalian Expression
  Selectable markers: Blasticidin ; mApple
Growth in bacteria
  Bacterial resistance: Ampicillin, 100 μg/mL
  Growth temperature: 37°C
  Growth strain: DH5alpha
  Copy number: Unknown
Gene/Insert
  Gene/Insert name: BE3
  Species: Synthetic
  Promoter: tet ON
  Cloning method: Gibson Cloning
  Sequencing primers: 5′ AGCTCGTTTAGTGAACCGTCAGATC
Resource information
  A portion of this plasmid was derived from a plasmid made by: Sub-cloned BE4max-YE1 from this Addgene plasmid #138159. The backbone was from this Addgene plasmid #124229.
Terms and licenses: Academic/Nonprofit Terms; Industry Terms: Not Available to Industry
Depositor comments: Please visit https://doi.org/10.1101/2022.03.29.486051 for bioRxiv preprint.
How to cite: iBE4max YE1 NG CLYBL was a gift from Mathew Garnett (Addgene plasmid # 174570 ; http://n2t.net/addgene:174570 ; RRID:Addgene_174570)
