[The description below was written by a language model from this plasmid's Addgene catalogue record and pLannotate feature annotations shown in this document.]
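Description:
iBE4max YE1 NG CLYBL is a roughly 17 kb mammalian expression and knock-in donor plasmid designed to place a doxycycline-inducible cytosine base editor at the human CLYBL safe-harbour locus. It is propagated in E. coli through a high-copy ColE1/pUC-type origin with ampicillin resistance. The two sequence records (depositor and NGS) are essentially identical, differing by two nucleotides. The CLYBL homology arms implied by the stated purpose are not annotated as such. The only arm-like hit is a short fragment labelled as an AAVS1 right arm, which is probably an automated match rather than evidence of AAVS1 targeting.

The payload is driven by a TRE3G Tet-responsive promoter and encodes rat APOBEC1 fused to a D10A Streptococcus pyogenes Cas9 nickase and the uracil glycosylase inhibitor UGI, terminated by an SV40 poly(A) signal. The catalogue lists the insert as "BE3", but the name and derivation notes indicate the BE4max architecture, with the YE1 deaminase variant and an NG-PAM Cas9 variant. These point mutations are not resolved in the feature table, and only one UGI copy is annotated.

On the opposite strand, a CAG-type promoter (CMV enhancer, chicken β-actin promoter, chimeric intron) expresses a tetR-derived transactivator with a β-globin poly(A), so the Tet-On system is self-contained. A loxP-flanked selection module holds a splice acceptor-linked NeoR fragment, plus an EF-1α core/HTLV promoter driving blasticidin resistance (bsr) and mApple. This allows drug or fluorescence selection of integrants and, in principle, later Cre-mediated excision. The construct was used to make cell lines with inducible base editing for base editing screens.
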