Features (pLannotate 1.2.2; 32 found; start..end, strand, type, name):
    413..568     -  misc_feature   HA-R (fragment): right homology arm from the adeno-associated virus integration site (AAVS1) within intron 1 of the human PPP1R12C gene
   2052..2429    +  promoter       TRE3G promoter: 3rd-generation Tet-responsive promoter that can be activated by binding of Tet-On® 3G
   2502..3185    +  CDS            Apobec1: ABEC1_RAT - Experimental evidence at protein level: Swiss-Prot protein existence level 1. Catalytic component of the apolipoprotein B mRNA editing enzyme complex which is responsible for the postranscriptional editing of a CAA codon for Gln to a UAA codon for stop in the APOB mRNA. May also play a role in the epigenetic regulation of gene expression by participating in DNA demethylation. From Rattus norvegicus (Rat).
   3282..4883    +  CDS            dCas9(N): N-terminal portion of catalytically inactive Streptococcus pyogenes dCas9 carrying the D10A mutation (Zetsche et al., 2015)
   4884..7378    +  CDS            Cas9(C) (fragment): C-terminal portion of Streptococcus pyogenes Cas9 (Zetsche et al., 2015)
   7692..7940    +  CDS            UGI: UNGI_BPPB2 - Experimental evidence at protein level: Swiss-Prot protein existence level 1. This protein binds specifically and reversibly to the host uracil-DNA glycosylase, preventing removal of uracil residues from PBS2 DNA by the host uracil-excision repair system. From Bacillus phage PBS2 (Bacteriophage PBS2).
   8037..8158    +  polyA_signal   SV40 poly(A) signal: SV40 polyadenylation signal
   8229..8251    -  protein_bind   lac operator (fragment): The lac repressor binds to the lac operator to inhibit transcription in E. coli. This inhibition can be relieved by adding lactose or isopropyl-β-D-thiogalactopyranoside (IPTG). lac repressor encoded by lacI
   8255..8285    -  promoter       lac promoter: promoter for the E. coli lac operon
   8300..8321    -  protein_bind   CAP binding site: CAP binding activates transcription in the presence of cAMP. E. coli catabolite activator protein
   8334..8426    -  CDS            lacI (fragment): lac repressor; lacI; The lac repressor binds to the lac operator to inhibit transcription in E. coli. This inhibition can be relieved by adding lactose or isopropyl-β-D-thiogalactopyranoside (IPTG).
   8428..8500    -  rep_origin     RSF ori (fragment): Plasmids containing the RSF 1030 origin of replication can be propagated in E. coli cells that contain additional plasmids with compatible origins.
   8765..8820    -  polyA_signal   β-globin poly(A) signal: rabbit β-globin polyadenylation signal (Gil and Proudfoot, 1987)
   8891..8971    -  CDS            HBB (fragment): HBB_PONPY - Experimental evidence at transcript level: Swiss-Prot protein existence level 2. Involved in oxygen transport from the lung to the various peripheral tissues. From Pongo pygmaeus (Bornean orangutan).
   9105..9722    -  CDS            tetR: TETR2_ECOLX - Experimental evidence at protein level: Swiss-Prot protein existence level 1. TetR is the repressor of the tetracycline resistance element; its N-terminal region forms a helix-turn-helix structure and binds DNA. Binding of tetracycline to TetR reduces the repressor affinity for the tetracycline resistance gene (tetA) promoter operator sites. From Escherichia coli.
   9781..10798   -  intron         chimeric intron: chimera between introns from chicken β-actin and rabbit β-globin
  10800..11077   -  promoter       chicken β-actin promoter: No description available
  11079..11458   -  enhancer       CMV enhancer: human cytomegalovirus immediate early enhancer
  11464..11688   -  polyA_signal   bGH poly(A) signal: bovine growth hormone polyadenylation signal
  11710..11743   -  protein_bind   loxP: Cre-mediated recombination occurs in the 8-bp core sequence (GCATACAT). Cre recombinase
  11753..11814   -  CDS            PSmOrange (fragment): orange to far-red photoswitchable variant of the monomeric fluorescent protein mOrange (Subach et al., 2011) mammalian codon-optimized
  11817..12524   -  CDS            mApple: mApple is a basic (constitutively fluorescent) red fluorescent protein published in 2008, derived from Discosoma sp.. It is reported to be a rapidly-maturing monomer with high acid sensitivity.
  12723..13142   -  CDS            bsr: BSR_BACCE - Experimental evidence at protein level: Swiss-Prot protein existence level 1. Catalyzes the deamination of the cytosine moiety of the antibiotics blasticidin S, cytomycin and acetylblasticidin S. From Bacillus cereus.
  13176..13444   -  LTR            5' LTR (truncated): truncated 5' long terminal repeat (LTR) from human T-cell leukemia virus (HTLV) type 1
  13457..13668   -  promoter       EF-1α core promoter: core promoter for human elongation factor EF-1α
  13704..13928   -  polyA_signal   bGH poly(A) signal: bovine growth hormone polyadenylation signal
  13935..14725   -  CDS            NeoR/KanR (fragment): aminoglycoside phosphotransferase from Tn5; aph(3')-II (or nptII); confers resistance to neomycin, kanamycin, and G418 (Geneticin®)
  14805..14830   -  misc_feature   SA: splice acceptor site
  14831..14864   -  protein_bind   loxP: Cre-mediated recombination occurs in the 8-bp core sequence (GCATACAT). Cre recombinase
  15704..15721   +  promoter       AmpR promoter (fragment): bla
  15722..16582   +  CDS            AmpR: β-lactamase; bla; confers resistance to ampicillin, carbenicillin, and related antibiotics
  16753..365     +  rep_origin     ori (across the origin): high-copy-number ColE1/pMB1/pBR322/pUC origin of replication
>Addgene plasmid #174570 | iBE4max YE1 NG CLYBL | depositor full sequence | sequence record 338714 | insert
TGTTACCAGTGGCTGCTGCCAGTGGCGATAAGTCGTGTCTTACCGGGTTGGACTCAAGACGATAGTTACC
GGATAAGGCGCAGCGGTCGGGCTGAACGGGGGGTTCGTGCACACAGCCCAGCTTGGAGCGAACGACCTAC
ACCGAACTGAGATACCTACAGCGTGAGCTATGAGAAAGCGCCACGCTTCCCGAAGGGAGAAAGGCGGACA
GGTATCCGGTAAGCGGCAGGGTCGGAACAGGAGAGCGCACGAGGGAGCTTCCAGGGGGAAACGCCTGGTA
TCTTTATAGTCCTGTCGGGTTTCGCCACCTCTGACTTGAGCGTCGATTTTTGTGATGCTCGTCAGGGGGG
CGGAGCCTATGGAAAAACGCCAGCAACGCGGCCTTTTTACGGTTCCTGGCGAATTCGCCCTTAGAGCAGA
GCCAGGAACCCCTGTAGGGAAGGGGCAGGAGAGCCAGGGGCATGAGATGGTGGACGAGGAAGGGGGACAG
GGAAGCCTGAGCGCCTCTCCTGGGCTTGCCAAGGACTCAAACCCAGAAGCCCAGAGCAGGGCCTTAGGGA
AGCGGGACGGCTCTGTTGGAGAGTCCAGTATTGAATTAGTGATAGATACACAGAAAAAAAGCAAATTGAA
TAGGTGAATGGATAAACAAACTGTGGAACATCCAGACAATGAAATATTCACCAATAAAAAGAAATGAGCT
ATCAAGCCACATTGGCTATGCCCTTCACATTTAAGGAGGAACCTTAAATGCATATTGCCAAATTTTAAAA
GCTAGTCTGAAAATGCTACAGACTGTATGATTCCAATTATATGACATTTTAGAAAAGGCAAAACTATAGA
GATCAGTGGTTGCCAGCGGCTCATGGAGGCAGGATGAATTGGTGGAACACAGGGATGCTTTCAGGGTAAT
GAAAATATCTTGTGTGATCCTGTAATAATGGATACGTGGCATAATGCATTTGTTAAAACCTGTAAACTAG
CCAGGTATAGTGGCTTTTTTGCACCTATAGTCTCAGCTACTTGGTAGGCTGAGACAGGAAGATCACTTGA
GCCCAGGACTTCAAGACCAGCCTGGGTAATATAGTAAGACCCCATCTCTATTTTTTAAAGAAATTAAGAA
AGAAAAGAAACCCATCAACTGTATAACACAAAGAATCGTAATGTAAACTACAGTCCTGAGTAATGAAACA
TTTTTAAAGAAATAAATAAATTCAAGGCAATTATTAACTTCAGGAAAAACAGTAAAGTAAACATAAGTAT
ACAAATCAAACATGGCTCAGTTGTGAAAATATTTACAAGGTCACTTTAAGTAACATTGAATGTTGATATA
ATCCCAAAATATATTTATGTTGGAAGGATGAGGAGATTTAATTAAGGGAGGTGGTCCCTGCAGTTACGCC
AATGATAACCCCCGCCAGAAAAATCTTAGTAGCCTTCCCTTTTTGTTTTCCGTGCCCCAACTCGGCGGAT
TGACTCGGCCCCTTCCGGAAACACCCGAATCAACTTCTAGTCAAATTATTGTTCACGCCGCAATGACCCA
CCCCTGGCCCGCGTCTGTGGAACTGACCCCTGGTGTACAGGAGAGTTCGCTGCTGAAAGTGGTCCCAAAG
GGGTACTAGTTTTTAAGCTCCCAACTCCCCCTCCCCCAGCGTCTGGAGGATTCCACACCCTCGCACCGCA
GGGGCGAGGAAGTGGGCGGAGTCCGGTTTTGGCGCCAGCCGCTGAGGCTGCCAAGCAGAAAAGCCACCGC
TGAGGAGACTCCGGTCACTGTCCTCGCCCCGCCTCCCCCTTCCCTCCCCTTGGGGACCACCGGGCGCCAC
GCCGCGAACGGTAAGTGCCGCGGTCGTCGGCGCCTCCGCCCTCCCCCTAGGGCCCCAATTCCCAGCGGGC
GCGGCGCGCGGCCCCTCCCCCCGCCGGGCGCGCGCCCGCTGCCCCGCCCTTCGTGGCCGCCCGGCGTGGG
CGGTGCCACCCCTCCCCCCGGCGGCCCCGCGCGCAGCTCCCGGCTCCCTCCCCCTTCGGATGTGGCTTGA
GCTGTAGGCGCGGAGGGTACCAGTTTACTCCCTATCAGTGATAGAGAACGTATGAAGAGTTTACTCCCTA
TCAGTGATAGAGAACGTATGCAGACTTTACTCCCTATCAGTGATAGAGAACGTATAAGGAGTTTACTCCC
TATCAGTGATAGAGAACGTATGACCAGTTTACTCCCTATCAGTGATAGAGAACGTATCTACAGTTTACTC
CCTATCAGTGATAGAGAACGTATATCCAGTTTACTCCCTATCAGTGATAGAGAACGTATAAGCTTTAGGC
GTGTACGGTGGGCGCCTATAAAAGCAGAGCTCGTTTAGTGAACCGTCAGATCGCCTGGAGCAATTCCACA
ACACTTTTGTCTTATACCAACTTTCCGTACCACTTCCTACCCTCGTAAAGGATCCGCCGCCACCATGAAA
CGGACAGCCGACGGAAGCGAGTTCGAGTCACCAAAGAAGAAGCGGAAAGTCTCCTCAGAGACTGGGCCTG
TCGCCGTCGATCCAACCCTGCGCCGCCGGATTGAACCTCACGAGTTTGAAGTGTTCTTTGACCCCCGGGA
GCTGAGAAAGGAGACATGCCTGCTGTACGAGATCAACTGGGGAGGCAGGCACTCCATCTGGAGGCACACC
TCTCAGAACACAAATAAGCACGTGGAGGTGAACTTCATCGAGAAGTTTACCACAGAGCGGTACTTCTGCC
CCAATACCAGATGTAGCATCACATGGTTTCTGAGCTATTCCCCTTGCGGAGAGTGTAGCAGGGCCATCAC
CGAGTTCCTGTCCAGATATCCACACGTGACACTGTTTATCTACATCGCCAGGCTGTATCACCACGCAGAC
CCAGAGAATAGGCAGGGCCTGCGCGATCTGATCAGCTCCGGCGTGACCATCCAGATCATGACAGAGCAGG
AGTCCGGCTACTGCTGGCGGAACTTCGTGAATTATTCTCCTAGCAACGAGGCCCACTGGCCTAGGTACCC
ACACCTGTGGGTGCGCCTGTACGTGCTGGAGCTGTATTGCATCATCCTGGGCCTGCCCCCTTGTCTGAAT
ATCCTGCGGAGAAAGCAGCCCCAGCTGACCTTCTTTACAATCGCCCTGCAGTCTTGTCACTATCAGAGGC
TGCCACCCCACATCCTGTGGGCCACAGGCCTGAAGTCTGGAGGATCTAGCGGAGGATCCTCTGGCAGCGA
GACACCAGGAACAAGCGAGTCAGCAACACCAGAGAGCAGTGGCGGCAGCAGCGGCGGCAGCGACAAGAAG
TACAGCATCGGCCTGGCCATCGGCACCAACTCTGTGGGCTGGGCCGTGATCACCGACGAGTACAAGGTGC
CCAGCAAGAAATTCAAGGTGCTGGGCAACACCGACCGGCACAGCATCAAGAAGAACCTGATCGGAGCCCT
GCTGTTCGACAGCGGCGAAACAGCCGAGGCCACCCGGCTGAAGAGAACCGCCAGAAGAAGATACACCAGA
CGGAAGAACCGGATCTGCTATCTGCAAGAGATCTTCAGCAACGAGATGGCCAAGGTGGACGACAGCTTCT
TCCACAGACTGGAAGAGTCCTTCCTGGTGGAAGAGGATAAGAAGCACGAGCGGCACCCCATCTTCGGCAA
CATCGTGGACGAGGTGGCCTACCACGAGAAGTACCCCACCATCTACCACCTGAGAAAGAAACTGGTGGAC
AGCACCGACAAGGCCGACCTGCGGCTGATCTATCTGGCCCTGGCCCACATGATCAAGTTCCGGGGCCACT
TCCTGATCGAGGGCGACCTGAACCCCGACAACAGCGACGTGGACAAGCTGTTCATCCAGCTGGTGCAGAC
CTACAACCAGCTGTTCGAGGAAAACCCCATCAACGCCAGCGGCGTGGACGCCAAGGCCATCCTGTCTGCC
AGACTGAGCAAGAGCAGACGGCTGGAAAATCTGATCGCCCAGCTGCCCGGCGAGAAGAAGAATGGCCTGT
TCGGAAACCTGATTGCCCTGAGCCTGGGCCTGACCCCCAACTTCAAGAGCAACTTCGACCTGGCCGAGGA
TGCCAAACTGCAGCTGAGCAAGGACACCTACGACGACGACCTGGACAACCTGCTGGCCCAGATCGGCGAC
CAGTACGCCGACCTGTTTCTGGCCGCCAAGAACCTGTCCGACGCCATCCTGCTGAGCGACATCCTGAGAG
TGAACACCGAGATCACCAAGGCCCCCCTGAGCGCCTCTATGATCAAGAGATACGACGAGCACCACCAGGA
CCTGACCCTGCTGAAAGCTCTCGTGCGGCAGCAGCTGCCTGAGAAGTACAAAGAGATTTTCTTCGACCAG
AGCAAGAACGGCTACGCCGGCTACATTGACGGCGGAGCCAGCCAGGAAGAGTTCTACAAGTTCATCAAGC
CCATCCTGGAAAAGATGGACGGCACCGAGGAACTGCTCGTGAAGCTGAACAGAGAGGACCTGCTGCGGAA
GCAGCGGACCTTCGACAACGGCAGCATCCCCCACCAGATCCACCTGGGAGAGCTGCACGCCATTCTGCGG
CGGCAGGAAGATTTTTACCCATTCCTGAAGGACAACCGGGAAAAGATCGAGAAGATCCTGACCTTCCGCA
TCCCCTACTACGTGGGCCCTCTGGCCAGGGGAAACAGCAGATTCGCCTGGATGACCAGAAAGAGCGAGGA
AACCATCACCCCCTGGAACTTCGAGGAAGTGGTGGACAAGGGCGCTTCCGCCCAGAGCTTCATCGAGCGG
ATGACCAACTTCGATAAGAACCTGCCCAACGAGAAGGTGCTGCCCAAGCACAGCCTGCTGTACGAGTACT
TCACCGTGTATAACGAGCTGACCAAAGTGAAATACGTGACCGAGGGAATGAGAAAGCCCGCCTTCCTGAG
CGGCGAGCAGAAAAAGGCCATCGTGGACCTGCTGTTCAAGACCAACCGGAAAGTGACCGTGAAGCAGCTG
AAAGAGGACTACTTCAAGAAAATCGAGTGCTTCGACTCCGTGGAAATCTCCGGCGTGGAAGATCGGTTCA
ACGCCTCCCTGGGCACATACCACGATCTGCTGAAAATTATCAAGGACAAGGACTTCCTGGACAATGAGGA
AAACGAGGACATTCTGGAAGATATCGTGCTGACCCTGACACTGTTTGAGGACAGAGAGATGATCGAGGAA
CGGCTGAAAACCTATGCCCACCTGTTCGACGACAAAGTGATGAAGCAGCTGAAGCGGCGGAGATACACCG
GCTGGGGCAGGCTGAGCCGGAAGCTGATCAACGGCATCCGGGACAAGCAGTCCGGCAAGACAATCCTGGA
TTTCCTGAAGTCCGACGGCTTCGCCAACAGAAACTTCATGCAGCTGATCCACGACGACAGCCTGACCTTT
AAAGAGGACATCCAGAAAGCCCAGGTGTCCGGCCAGGGCGATAGCCTGCACGAGCACATTGCCAATCTGG
CCGGCAGCCCCGCCATTAAGAAGGGCATCCTGCAGACAGTGAAGGTGGTGGACGAGCTCGTGAAAGTGAT
GGGCCGGCACAAGCCCGAGAACATCGTGATCGAAATGGCCAGAGAGAACCAGACCACCCAGAAGGGACAG
AAGAACAGCCGCGAGAGAATGAAGCGGATCGAAGAGGGCATCAAAGAGCTGGGCAGCCAGATCCTGAAAG
AACACCCCGTGGAAAACACCCAGCTGCAGAACGAGAAGCTGTACCTGTACTACCTGCAGAATGGGCGGGA
TATGTACGTGGACCAGGAACTGGACATCAACCGGCTGTCCGACTACGATGTGGACCATATCGTGCCTCAG
AGCTTTCTGAAGGACGACTCCATCGACAACAAGGTGCTGACCAGAAGCGACAAGAACCGGGGCAAGAGCG
ACAACGTGCCCTCCGAAGAGGTCGTGAAGAAGATGAAGAACTACTGGCGGCAGCTGCTGAACGCCAAGCT
GATTACCCAGAGAAAGTTCGACAATCTGACCAAGGCCGAGAGAGGCGGCCTGAGCGAACTGGATAAGGCC
GGCTTCATCAAGAGACAGCTGGTGGAAACCCGGCAGATCACAAAGCACGTGGCACAGATCCTGGACTCCC
GGATGAACACTAAGTACGACGAGAATGACAAGCTGATCCGGGAAGTGAAAGTGATCACCCTGAAGTCCAA
GCTGGTGTCCGATTTCCGGAAGGATTTCCAGTTTTACAAAGTGCGCGAGATCAACAACTACCACCACGCC
CACGACGCCTACCTGAACGCCGTCGTGGGAACCGCCCTGATCAAAAAGTACCCTAAGCTGGAAAGCGAGT
TCGTGTACGGCGACTACAAGGTGTACGACGTGCGGAAGATGATCGCCAAGAGCGAGCAGGAAATCGGCAA
GGCTACCGCCAAGTACTTCTTCTACAGCAACATCATGAACTTTTTCAAGACCGAGATTACCCTGGCCAAC
GGCGAGATCCGGAAGCGGCCTCTGATCGAGACAAACGGCGAAACCGGGGAGATCGTGTGGGATAAGGGCC
GGGATTTTGCCACCGTGCGGAAAGTGCTGAGCATGCCCCAAGTGAATATCGTGAAAAAGACCGAGGTGCA
GACAGGCGGCTTCAGCAAAGAGTCTATCAGGCCCAAGAGGAACAGCGATAAGCTGATCGCCAGAAAGAAG
GACTGGGACCCTAAGAAGTACGGCGGCTTCGTCAGCCCCACCGTGGCCTATTCTGTGCTGGTGGTGGCCA
AAGTGGAAAAGGGCAAGTCCAAGAAACTGAAGAGTGTGAAAGAGCTGCTGGGGATCACCATCATGGAAAG
AAGCAGCTTCGAGAAGAATCCCATCGACTTTCTGGAAGCCAAGGGCTACAAAGAAGTGAAAAAGGACCTG
ATCATCAAGCTGCCTAAGTACTCCCTGTTCGAGCTGGAAAACGGCCGGAAGAGAATGCTGGCCTCTGCCA
GATTCCTGCAGAAGGGAAACGAACTGGCCCTGCCCTCCAAATATGTGAACTTCCTGTACCTGGCCAGCCA
CTATGAGAAGCTGAAGGGCTCCCCCGAGGATAATGAGCAGAAACAGCTGTTTGTGGAACAGCACAAGCAC
TACCTGGACGAGATCATCGAGCAGATCAGCGAGTTCTCCAAGAGAGTGATCCTGGCCGACGCTAATCTGG
ACAAAGTGCTGTCCGCCTACAACAAGCACCGGGATAAGCCCATCAGAGAGCAGGCCGAGAATATCATCCA
CCTGTTTACCCTGACCAATCTGGGAGCCCCTAGGGCCTTCAAGTACTTTGACACCACCATCGACCGGAAG
GTGTACAGGAGCACCAAAGAGGTGCTGGACGCCACCCTGATCCACCAGAGCATCACCGGCCTGTACGAGA
CACGGATCGACCTGTCTCAGCTGGGAGGTGACAGCGGCGGGAGCGGCGGGAGCGGGGGGAGCACTAATCT
GAGCGACATCATTGAGAAGGAGACTGGGAAACAGCTGGTCATTCAGGAGTCCATCCTGATGCTGCCTGAG
GAGGTGGAGGAAGTGATCGGCAACAAGCCAGAGTCTGACATCCTGGTGCACACCGCCTACGACGAGTCCA
CAGATGAGAATGTGATGCTGCTGACCTCTGACGCCCCCGAGTATAAGCCTTGGGCCCTGGTCATCCAGGA
TTCTAACGGCGAGAATAAGATCAAGATGCTGAGCGGAGGATCCGGAGGATCTGGAGGCAGCACCAACCTG
TCTGACATCATCGAGAAGGAGACAGGCAAGCAGCTGGTCATCCAGGAGAGCATCCTGATGCTGCCCGAAG
AAGTCGAAGAAGTGATCGGAAACAAGCCTGAGAGCGATATCCTGGTCCATACCGCCTACGACGAGAGTAC
CGACGAAAATGTGATGCTGCTGACATCCGACGCCCCAGAGTATAAGCCCTGGGCTCTGGTCATCCAGGAT
TCCAACGGAGAGAACAAAATCAAAATGCTGTCTGGCGGCTCAAAAAGAACCGCCGACGGCAGCGAATTCG
AGCCCAAGAAGAAGAGGAAAGTCTAAGTTTAAACTCGCGAATCGATCGCCCACCCCAACTTGTTTATTGC
AGCTTATAATGGTTACAAATAAAGCAATAGCATCACAAATTTCACAAATAAAGCATTTTTTTCACTGCAT
TCTAGTTGTGGTTTGTCCAAACTCATCAATGTATCTTATCATGTCTGTATACCGTCGACCTCTAGCTAGA
GCTTGGCGTAATCATGGTCATAGCTGTTTCCTGTGTGAAATTGTTATCCGCTCACAATTCCACACAACAT
ACGAGCCGGAAGCATAAAGTGTAAAGCCTGGGGTGCCTAATGAGTGAGCTAACTCACATTAATTGCGTTG
CGCTCACTGCCCGCTTTCCAGTCGGGAAACCTGTCGTGCCAGCTGCATTAATGAATCGGCCAACGCGCGG
GGAGAGGCGGTTTGCGTATTGGGCGCTCTTCCGCTTCCTCGCTCACTGACTCGCTGCGCTCGGTCGTTCG
GCTGCGGCGAGCGGTATCAGCTCACTCAAAGGACGGCCGCACATGTAAGGAAAATTTTAGGGATGTTAAA
GAAAAAAATAACACAAAACAAAATATAAAAAAAATCTAACCTCAAGTCAAGGCTTTTCTATGGAATAAGG
AATGGACAGCAGGGGGCTGTTTCATATACTGATGACCTCTTTATAGCCAACCTTTGTTCATGGCAGCCAG
CATATGGGCATATGTTGCCAAACTCTAAACCAAATACTCATTCTGATGTTTTAAATGATTTGCCCTCCCA
TATGTCCTTCCGAGTGAGAGACACAAAAAATTCCAACACACTATTGCAATGAAAATAAATTTCCTTTATT
AGCCAGAAGTCAGATGCTCAAGGGGCTTCATGATGTCCCCATAATTTTTGGCAGAGGGAAAAAGATCTCA
GTGGTATTTGTGAGCCAGGGCATTGGCCACACCAGCCACCACCTTCTGATAGGCAGCCTGCACCTGAGGA
GTGAATTCACGCGTTTTAGCCTGGCAGCATATCGAGATCGAAGTCATCGAGAGCGTCAGCAGGGAGCATA
TCCAGATCAAAATCATCCAGGGCATCGGCGGGCAGCATGTCCAGGTCGAAGTCGTCCAGGGCGTCGGTGG
GTCCGCCGCTCTCGCACTTCAGCTGCTTCTCGAGGCCGCAGATGATCAGTTCCAGGCCGAACAGGAAGGC
GGGCTCGGCGCCCTGTCTGTCGAACAGCTCGATGGCCTGCTTCAGCAGGGGGGGCATGCTGTCGGTGGTG
GGTGTCTCTCTTTCCTCTTTGGCGACCTGGTGTTCCTGTTCTTCCAGCACGCAGCCCAGGGTGAAGTGGC
CCACGGCGCTCAGGGCGTACAGGGCGTTTTCCAGGCTGAAGCCCTGCTGGCACAGGAAGGCCAGCTGGTT
TTCCAGTGTCTCGTACTGCTTCTCGGTGGGTCTGGTGCCCAGGTGCACTTTGGCGCCGTCCCGGTGGCTC
AGCAGGGCGCATCTGTAGCTCTTGGCGTTGTTCCGCAGGAAGTCCTGCCAGCTCTCGCCTTCCAGAGGGC
AGCTGTGGGTGTGGTGCCGGTCCAGCATCTCGATGGGCAGGGCGTCCAGCAGGGCCCGCTTGTTCTTCAC
GTGCCAGTACAGGGTGGGCTGTTCCACGCCCAGTTTCTGGGCCAGCTTCCGGGTGGTCAGGCCCTCGATG
CCCACGCCGTTCAGCAGTTCCAGGGCGCTGTTGATCACTTTGCTCTTGTCCAGCCGGCTCATGTCGACAT
TCTTTGCCAAAATGATGAGACAGCACAATAACCAGCACGTTGCCCAGGAGCTGTAGGAAAAAGAAGAAGG
CATGAACATGGTTAGCAGAGGCTCTAGAGCCGCCGGTCACACGCCAGAAGCCGAACCCCGCCCTGCCCCG
TCCCCCCCGAAGGCAGCCGTCCCCCCGCGGACAGCCCCGAGGCTGGAGAGGGAGAAGGGGACGGCGGCGC
GGCGACGCACGAAGGCCCTCCCCGCCCATTTCCTTCCTGCCGGCGCCGCACCGCTTCGCCCCGCGCCCGC
TAGAGGGGGTGCGGCGGCGCCTCCCAGATTTCGGCTCCGCACAGATTTGGGACAAAGGAAGTCCCTGCGC
CCTCTCGCACGATTACCATAAAAGGCAATGGCTGCGGCTCGCCGCGCCTCGACAGCCGCCGGCGCTCCGG
GGGCCGCCGCGCCCCTCCCCCGAGCCCTCCCCGGCCCGAGGCGGCCCCGCCCCGCCCGGCACCCCCACCT
GCCGCCACCCCCCGCCCGGCACGGCGAGCCCCGCGCCACGCCCCGTACGGAGCCCCGCACCCGAAGCCGG
GCCGTGCTCAGCAACTCGGGGAGGGGGGTGCAGGGGGGGTTGCAGCCCGACCGACGCGCCCACACCCCCT
GCTCACCCCCCCACGCACACACCCCGCACGCAGCCTTTGTTCCCCTCGCAGCCCCCCCCGCACCGCGGGG
CACCGCCCCCGGCCGCGCTCCCCTCGCGCACACTGCGGAGCGCACAAAGCCCCGCGCCGCGCCCGCAGCG
CTCACAGCCGCCGGGCAGCGCGGAGCCGCACGCGGCGCTCCCCACGCACACACACACGCACGCACCCCCC
GAGCCGCTCCCCCCGCACAAAGGGCCCTCCCGGAGCCCCTCAAGGCTTTCACGCAGCCACAGAAAAGAAA
CAAGCCGTCATTAAACCAAGCGCTAATTACAGCCCGGAGGAGAAGGGCCGTCCCGCCCGCTCACCTGTGG
GAGTAACGCGGTCAGTCAGAGCCGGGGCGGGCGGCGCGAGGCGGCGGCGGAGCGGGGCACGGGGCGAAGG
CAGCGTCGCAGCGACTCCCCGCCCGCCGCGCGCTTCGCTTTTTATAGGGCCGCCGCCGCCGCCGCCTCGC
CATAAAAGGAAACTTTCGGAGCGCGCCGCTCTGATTGGCTGCCGCCGCACCTCTCCGCCTCGCCCCGCCC
CGCCCCTCGCCCCGCCCCGCCCCGCCTGGCGCGCGCCCCCCCCCCCCCCCCGCCCCCATCGCTGCACAAA
ATAATTAAAAAATAAATAAATACAAAATTGGGGGTGGGGAGGGGGGGGAGATGGGGAGAGTGAAGCAGAA
CGTGGGGCTCACCTCGACCATGGTAATAGCGATGACTAATACGTAGATGTACTGCCAAGTAGGAAAGTCC
CATAAGGTCATGTACTGGGCATAATGCCAGGCGGGCCATTTACCGTCATTGACGTCAATAGGGGGCGTAC
TTGGCATATGATACACTTGATGTACTGCCAAGTGGGCAGTTTACCGTAAATACTCCACCCATTGACGTCA
ATGGAAAGTCCCTATTGGCGTTACTATGGGAACATACGTCATTATTGACGTCAATGGGCGGGGGTCGTTG
GGCGGTCAGCCAGGCGGGCCATTTACCGTAAGTTATGTAACGCGGAACTCCATATATGGGCTATGAACTA
ATGACCCCGTAATTGATTACTATTAATAACTAGTCAATAATCAATGTCGAGACCCATAGAGCCCACCGCA
TCCCCAGCATGCCTGCTATTGTCTTCCCAATCCTCCCCCTTGCTGTCCTGCCCCACCCCACCCCCCAGAA
TAGAATGACACCTACTCAGACAATGCGATGCAATTTCCTCATTTTATTAGGAAAGGACAGTGGGAGTGGC
ACCTTCCAGGGTCAAGGAAGGCACGGGGGAGGGGCAAACAACAGATGGCTGGCAACTAGAAGGCACAGTC
GAGGCTGATCAGCGGGTTTATAACTTCGTATAATGTATGCTATACGAAGTTATGGTACCTTACTCGTCCA
TGCCGCCGGTGGAGTGGCGGCCCTCGGCGCGTTCGTACTGTTCCACGATGGTGTTACTTGTACAGCTCGT
CCATTCCGCCTGTGCTGTGTCTGCCTTCGGCTCTCTCGTACTGTTCCACGATGGTGTAGTCCTCGTTGTG
GGACACGATGTCCAGCTTGATATCCACGATGTAGGCGCCAGGCAGCTGCACGGGTTTCTTGGCCTTGTAG
GTGGTTTTCACTTCGGCGGCATAGTGGCCGCCATCCTTCAGCTTCAGCCGCTTCTTGATCTCGGACTTCA
GGGCGCCATCCTCAGGGTACATTCTTTCCTCGCTGGCTTCCCAGCCCATGGTCTTTTTCTGCATCACGGG
GCCATCAGAGGGAAAGTTGGTGCCCCGCAGCTTCACTTTGTAGATGAACACGCCGTCCTGCAGAGAGCTA
TCCTGGTTCACGTGGATGATGCCGCCGTCCTCGAAGTTCATCACTCTCTCCCATCTGAAGCCCTCGGGGA
AGCTCAGCTTGAAGTAGTCGGGAATGTCGGCGGGGTGCTTGATGTACACCTTGCTGCCGTACATAAACTG
AGGGCTCAGAATGTCCCAGGCAAAAGGCAGAGGGCCGCCTTTGGTCACTTTCAGCTTGGCGGTCTGAAAA
GCCTCGTAGGGTCTGCCCTCGCCTTCGCCTTCAATCTCGAACTCGTGGCCGTTCACGCTGCCTTCCATGT
GCACCTTGAACCGCATGAATTCTTTGATGATGGCCATGTTGTTCTCTTCGCCCTTGGACACCATGGTGGC
GACCGGTAGCGTGGCGACCGGGGTGGCGGTGGCTCCCCCTGACCCTCCATCCAACTTAACGCGCTTTGCA
GCAGGACCTCCAGAACCGCCGTCGAGTTTGACCCGTTTAGCGGCAGGGACCGGTGGGCCAGGATTCTCCT
CGACGTCACCGCATGTTAGCAGACTTCCTCTGCCCTCTCCCGATCCCGATCCATTTCGGGTATATTTGAG
TGGAATGAGTTCTTCAATCGTAGTTTTGACTAACTTGCCATTCATTTCTATTAACACAAAACAATCTGGT
GCATAGTCTGAAATCAACTCCCTACACATACCACAAGGACTTACCACTCGAATACTTCTATCTACTTCGT
CAGAATAAGGGTGTCTAACAGCTACAATCGTGTCAAAATCCTTTTGTCCATTCGAAACTGCACTACCAAT
CGCAATGGCTTCTGCACAAACAGTTACTCGTCCTATATACGCTTCAATATGTACTGCCGAAATGATTTCT
CCTGTTTTCGTACGAATTGCCGCTCCCACATGATGTTTATTATCCTCATAAAGCATTGTAATCTTCTCTG
TCGCTACTTCTACTAATTCTAGATCCTGCTGGGAGATGTTGAAGGTCTTCATGGTGGCGCTAGCGTAGGC
GCCGGTCACAGCTTGGATCTGTAACGGCGCAGAACAGAAAACGAAACAAAGACGTAGAGTTGAGCAAGCA
GGGTCAGGCAAAGCGTGGAGAGCCGGCTGAGTCTAGGTAGGCTCCAAGGGAGCGCCGGACAAAGGCCCGG
TCTCGACCTGAGCTTTAAACTTACCTAGACGGCGGACGCAGTTCAGGAGGCACCACAGGCGGGAGGCGGC
AGAACGCGACTCAACCGGCGTGGATGGCGGCCTCAGGTAGGGCGGCGGGCGCGTGAAGGAGAGATGCGAG
CCCCTCGAAGCTTCAGCTGTGTTCTGGCGGCAAACCCGTTGCGAAAAAGAACGTTCACGGCGACTACTGC
ACTTATATACGGTTCTCCCCCACCCTCGGGAAAAAGGCGGAGCCAGTACACGACATCACTTTCCCAGTTT
ACCCCGCGCCACCTTCTCTAGGCACCGGTTCAATTGCCGACCCCTCCCCCCAACTTCTCGGGGACTGTGG
GCGATGTGCGCTCTGCCCACTGACGGGCACCGGAGCGATCGCAGATCATGCATCCATAGAGCCCACCGCA
TCCCCAGCATGCCTGCTATTGTCTTCCCAATCCTCCCCCTTGCTGTCCTGCCCCACCCCACCCCCCAGAA
TAGAATGACACCTACTCAGACAATGCGATGCAATTTCCTCATTTTATTAGGAAAGGACAGTGGGAGTGGC
ACCTTCCAGGGTCAAGGAAGGCACGGGGGAGGGGCAAACAACAGATGGCTGGCAACTAGAAGGCACAGGT
TTTTAGAAGAACTCGTCAAGAAGGCGATAGAAGGCGATGCGCTGCGAATCGGGAGCGGCGATACCGTAAA
GCACGAGGAAGCGGTCAGCCCATTCGCCGCCAAGCTCTTCAGCAATATCACGGGTAGCCAACGCTATGTC
CTGATAGCGGTCCGCCACACCCAGCCGGCCACAGTCGATGAATCCAGAAAAGCGGCCATTTTCCACCATG
ATATTCGGCAAGCAGGCATCGCCATGGGTCACGACGAGATCCTCGCCGTCGGGCATGCGCGCCTTGAGCC
TGGCGAACAGTTCGGCTGGCGCGAGCCCCTGATGCTCTTCGTCCAGATCATCCTGATCGACAAGACCGGC
TTCCATCCGAGTACGTGCTCGCTCGATGCGATGTTTCGCTTGGTGGTCGAATGGGCAGGTAGCCGGATCA
AGCGTATGCAGCCGCCGCATTGCATCAGCCATGATGGATACTTTCTCGGCAGGAGCAAGGTGAGATGACA
GGAGATCCTGCCCCGGCACTTCGCCCAATAGCAGCCAGTCCCTTCCCGCTTCAGTGACAACGTCGAGCAC
AGCTGCGCAAGGAACGCCCGTCGTGGCCAGCCACGATAGCCGCGCTGCCTCGTCCTGCAGTTCATTCAGG
GCACCGGACAGGTCGGTCTTGACAAAAAGAACCGGGCGCCCCTGCGCTGACAGCCGGAACACGGCGGCAT
CAGAGCAGCCGATTGTCTGTTGTGCCCAGTCATAGCCGAATAGCCTCTCCACCCAAGCGGCCGGAGAACC
TGCGTGCAATCCATCTTGTTCAATCCTAGGGCCGGGATTCTCCTCCACGTCACCGCATGTTAGAAGACTT
CCTCTGCCCTCTCCGCTGCCAGATCTCTCGAGGCCCTGTGGGAGGAAGAGAAGAGGTCAGATAACTTCGT
ATAATGTATGCTATACGAAGTTATGCGGCCGCTGGGAGAAGGGTAAGAGAGCTCAATCCTCATCTTACAT
AGAAGGAAGTCAGTAGATAATATCTTACATTTAAAAGTCAAGAAATAACAGTCTGACCATACTATCTAGA
AATATGGAAGTTAACAGTAAGGAAGTTAAAACAGTTGAAAGTAGTTTCGTCTAGAAAGAAAGACTTGGGG
AAGAACAAAGAAGGCTAATTTTCATTATGAGCTTTATTGTAACAGAAAAGAGACCACTAACTCAGCTAGG
TTTTCCCAATTCCTCAACACTTTGGGGCACAGTGTTTAGTCAGAGCTGTGATCACTCTCTGAGCACATGG
ATTGTATCTTAATTTTCATCTCATTGAAAATATGTACCATTTGTCCAAGTGGAAACTGGGCTGAAGCATG
ACTGTGACCACCACCAAAGAAATGGCTAGACTCGCTAAGGTCTGCTGGGGTGACCCGTGATTGTGTTGTG
CTTGATCTTGTTGAGCATGGCTCTTTTAAGTCACCATACCTGCCCCTGCCAATGCACCAAACACCAACTT
AAAGGGACTTTCAGCTTTTGTAAGTCAGTCTCAGCCTTACTTCTGAACCATTTCTTTGACTTCTTTCATG
ACTCTGATCCTGTCCCAGTTTTAAGCCTCCCAGCCACCAGTCATGCTGTTTTGCTCTGCTATTTACATTC
TTCTCTACCTACTTTGGACTTGATGGTATGCCTACTATATTAGTTATTTATTGCTGTGTAACAAACCACT
CTGAAACATAGTGGCTTACAACCACAACCATTTTATTTTATTATGAAACTGTGGGTCAGAATGTATATTG
GCCCATTGGCATGATTCTCCTGCTATTGAAAAAGGAAGAGTATGAGTATTCAACATTTCCGTGTCGCCCT
TATTCCCTTTTTTGCGGCATTTTGCCTTCCTGTTTTTGCTCACCCAGAAACGCTGGTGAAAGTAAAAGAT
GCTGAAGATCAGTTGGGTGCACGAGTGGGTTACATCGAACTGGATCTCAACAGCGGTAAGATCCTTGAGA
GTTTTCGCCCCGAAGAACGTTTTCCAATGATGAGCACTTTTAAAGTTCTGCTATGTGGCGCGGTATTATC
CCGTATTGACGCCGGGCAAGAGCAACTCGGTCGCCGCATACACTATTCTCAGAATGACTTGGTTGAGTAC
TCACCAGTCACAGAAAAGCATCTTACGGATGGCATGACAGTAAGAGAATTATGCAGTGCTGCCATAACCA
TGAGTGATAACACTGCGGCCAACTTACTTCTGACAACGATCGGAGGACCGAAGGAGCTAACCGCTTTTTT
GCACAACATGGGGGATCATGTAACTCGCCTTGATCGTTGGGAACCGGAGCTGAATGAAGCCATACCAAAC
GACGAGCGTGACACCACGATGCCTGTAGCAATGGCAACAACGTTGCGCAAACTATTAACTGGCGAACTAC
TTACTCTAGCTTCCCGGCAACAATTAATAGACTGGATGGAGGCGGATAAAGTTGCAGGACCACTTCTGCG
CTCGGCCCTTCCGGCTGGCTGGTTTATTGCTGATAAATCTGGAGCCGGTGAGCGTGGGTCTCGCGGTATC
ATTGCAGCACTGGGGCCAGATGGTAAGCCCTCCCGTATCGTAGTTATCTACACGACGGGGAGTCAGGCAA
CTATGGATGAACGAAATAGACAGATCGCTGAGATAGGTGCCTCACTGATTAAGCATTGGTAACTGTCAGA
CCAAGTTTACTCATATATACTTTAGATTGATTTAAAACTTCATTTTTAATTTAAAAGGATCTAGGTGAAG
ATCCTTTTTGATAATCTCATGACCAAAATCCCTTAACGTGAGTTTTCGTTCCACTGAGCGTCAGACCCCG
TAGAAAAGATCAAAGGATCTTCTTGAGATCCTTTTTTTCTGCGCGTAATCTGCTGCTTGCAAACAAAAAA
ACCACCGCTACCAGCGGTGGTTTGTTTGCCGGATCAAGAGCTACCAACTCTTTTTCCGAAGGTAACTGGC
TTCAGCAGAGCGCAGATACCAAATACTGTCCTTCTAGTGTAGCCGTAGTTAGGCCACCACTTCAAGAACT
CTGTAGCACCGCCTACATACCTCGCTCTGCTAATCC
