Features (pLannotate 1.2.2; 31 found; start..end, strand, type, name):
    413..568     -  misc_feature   HA-R (fragment): right homology arm from the adeno-associated virus integration site (AAVS1) within intron 1 of the human PPP1R12C gene
   2052..2429    +  promoter       TRE3G promoter: 3rd-generation Tet-responsive promoter that can be activated by binding of Tet-On® 3G
   2502..3185    +  CDS            Apobec1: ABEC1_RAT - Experimental evidence at protein level: Swiss-Prot protein existence level 1. Catalytic component of the apolipoprotein B mRNA editing enzyme complex which is responsible for the postranscriptional editing of a CAA codon for Gln to a UAA codon for stop in the APOB mRNA. May also play a role in the epigenetic regulation of gene expression by participating in DNA demethylation. From Rattus norvegicus (Rat).
   3282..4883    +  CDS            dCas9(N): N-terminal portion of catalytically inactive Streptococcus pyogenes dCas9 carrying the D10A mutation (Zetsche et al., 2015)
   4884..7378    +  CDS            Cas9(C) (fragment): C-terminal portion of Streptococcus pyogenes Cas9 (Zetsche et al., 2015)
   7692..7940    +  CDS            UGI: UNGI_BPPB2 - Experimental evidence at protein level: Swiss-Prot protein existence level 1. This protein binds specifically and reversibly to the host uracil-DNA glycosylase, preventing removal of uracil residues from PBS2 DNA by the host uracil-excision repair system. From Bacillus phage PBS2 (Bacteriophage PBS2).
   8037..8158    +  polyA_signal   SV40 poly(A) signal: SV40 polyadenylation signal
   8229..8251    -  protein_bind   lac operator (fragment): The lac repressor binds to the lac operator to inhibit transcription in E. coli. This inhibition can be relieved by adding lactose or isopropyl-β-D-thiogalactopyranoside (IPTG). lac repressor encoded by lacI
   8255..8285    -  promoter       lac promoter: promoter for the E. coli lac operon
   8300..8321    -  protein_bind   CAP binding site: CAP binding activates transcription in the presence of cAMP. E. coli catabolite activator protein
   8334..8426    -  CDS            lacI (fragment): lac repressor; lacI; The lac repressor binds to the lac operator to inhibit transcription in E. coli. This inhibition can be relieved by adding lactose or isopropyl-β-D-thiogalactopyranoside (IPTG).
   8428..8500    -  rep_origin     RSF ori (fragment): Plasmids containing the RSF 1030 origin of replication can be propagated in E. coli cells that contain additional plasmids with compatible origins.
   8765..8820    -  polyA_signal   β-globin poly(A) signal: rabbit β-globin polyadenylation signal (Gil and Proudfoot, 1987)
   8891..8971    -  CDS            HBB (fragment): HBB_PONPY - Experimental evidence at transcript level: Swiss-Prot protein existence level 2. Involved in oxygen transport from the lung to the various peripheral tissues. From Pongo pygmaeus (Bornean orangutan).
   9105..9722    -  CDS            tetR: TETR2_ECOLX - Experimental evidence at protein level: Swiss-Prot protein existence level 1. TetR is the repressor of the tetracycline resistance element; its N-terminal region forms a helix-turn-helix structure and binds DNA. Binding of tetracycline to TetR reduces the repressor affinity for the tetracycline resistance gene (tetA) promoter operator sites. From Escherichia coli.
   9781..10797   -  intron         chimeric intron: chimera between introns from chicken β-actin and rabbit β-globin
  11077..11456   -  enhancer       CMV enhancer: human cytomegalovirus immediate early enhancer
  11462..11686   -  polyA_signal   bGH poly(A) signal: bovine growth hormone polyadenylation signal
  11708..11741   -  protein_bind   loxP: Cre-mediated recombination occurs in the 8-bp core sequence (GCATACAT). Cre recombinase
  11751..11812   -  CDS            PSmOrange (fragment): orange to far-red photoswitchable variant of the monomeric fluorescent protein mOrange (Subach et al., 2011) mammalian codon-optimized
  11815..12522   -  CDS            mApple: mApple is a basic (constitutively fluorescent) red fluorescent protein published in 2008, derived from Discosoma sp.. It is reported to be a rapidly-maturing monomer with high acid sensitivity.
  12721..13140   -  CDS            bsr: BSR_BACCE - Experimental evidence at protein level: Swiss-Prot protein existence level 1. Catalyzes the deamination of the cytosine moiety of the antibiotics blasticidin S, cytomycin and acetylblasticidin S. From Bacillus cereus.
  13174..13442   -  LTR            5' LTR (truncated): truncated 5' long terminal repeat (LTR) from human T-cell leukemia virus (HTLV) type 1
  13455..13666   -  promoter       EF-1α core promoter: core promoter for human elongation factor EF-1α
  13702..13926   -  polyA_signal   bGH poly(A) signal: bovine growth hormone polyadenylation signal
  13933..14723   -  CDS            NeoR/KanR (fragment): aminoglycoside phosphotransferase from Tn5; aph(3')-II (or nptII); confers resistance to neomycin, kanamycin, and G418 (Geneticin®)
  14803..14828   -  misc_feature   SA: splice acceptor site
  14829..14862   -  protein_bind   loxP: Cre-mediated recombination occurs in the 8-bp core sequence (GCATACAT). Cre recombinase
  15702..15719   +  promoter       AmpR promoter (fragment): bla
  15720..16580   +  CDS            AmpR: β-lactamase; bla; confers resistance to ampicillin, carbenicillin, and related antibiotics
  16751..365     +  rep_origin     ori (across the origin): high-copy-number ColE1/pMB1/pBR322/pUC origin of replication
>Addgene plasmid #174570 | iBE4max YE1 NG CLYBL | addgene full sequence | sequence record 343490 | Addgene NGS Result
TGTTACCAGTGGCTGCTGCCAGTGGCGATAAGTCGTGTCTTACCGGGTTGGACTCAAGACGATAGTTACC
GGATAAGGCGCAGCGGTCGGGCTGAACGGGGGGTTCGTGCACACAGCCCAGCTTGGAGCGAACGACCTAC
ACCGAACTGAGATACCTACAGCGTGAGCTATGAGAAAGCGCCACGCTTCCCGAAGGGAGAAAGGCGGACA
GGTATCCGGTAAGCGGCAGGGTCGGAACAGGAGAGCGCACGAGGGAGCTTCCAGGGGGAAACGCCTGGTA
TCTTTATAGTCCTGTCGGGTTTCGCCACCTCTGACTTGAGCGTCGATTTTTGTGATGCTCGTCAGGGGGG
CGGAGCCTATGGAAAAACGCCAGCAACGCGGCCTTTTTACGGTTCCTGGCGAATTCGCCCTTAGAGCAGA
GCCAGGAACCCCTGTAGGGAAGGGGCAGGAGAGCCAGGGGCATGAGATGGTGGACGAGGAAGGGGGACAG
GGAAGCCTGAGCGCCTCTCCTGGGCTTGCCAAGGACTCAAACCCAGAAGCCCAGAGCAGGGCCTTAGGGA
AGCGGGACGGCTCTGTTGGAGAGTCCAGTATTGAATTAGTGATAGATACACAGAAAAAAAGCAAATTGAA
TAGGTGAATGGATAAACAAACTGTGGAACATCCAGACAATGAAATATTCACCAATAAAAAGAAATGAGCT
ATCAAGCCACATTGGCTATGCCCTTCACATTTAAGGAGGAACCTTAAATGCATATTGCCAAATTTTAAAA
GCTAGTCTGAAAATGCTACAGACTGTATGATTCCAATTATATGACATTTTAGAAAAGGCAAAACTATAGA
GATCAGTGGTTGCCAGCGGCTCATGGAGGCAGGATGAATTGGTGGAACACAGGGATGCTTTCAGGGTAAT
GAAAATATCTTGTGTGATCCTGTAATAATGGATACGTGGCATAATGCATTTGTTAAAACCTGTAAACTAG
CCAGGTATAGTGGCTTTTTTGCACCTATAGTCTCAGCTACTTGGTAGGCTGAGACAGGAAGATCACTTGA
GCCCAGGACTTCAAGACCAGCCTGGGTAATATAGTAAGACCCCATCTCTATTTTTTAAAGAAATTAAGAA
AGAAAAGAAACCCATCAACTGTATAACACAAAGAATCGTAATGTAAACTACAGTCCTGAGTAATGAAACA
TTTTTAAAGAAATAAATAAATTCAAGGCAATTATTAACTTCAGGAAAAACAGTAAAGTAAACATAAGTAT
ACAAATCAAACATGGCTCAGTTGTGAAAATATTTACAAGGTCACTTTAAGTAACATTGAATGTTGTTATA
ATCCCAAAATATATTTATGTTGGAAGGATGAGGAGATTTAATTAAGGGAGGTGGTCCCTGCAGTTACGCC
AATGATAACCCCCGCCAGAAAAATCTTAGTAGCCTTCCCTTTTTGTTTTCCGTGCCCCAACTCGGCGGAT
TGACTCGGCCCCTTCCGGAAACACCCGAATCAACTTCTAGTCAAATTATTGTTCACGCCGCAATGACCCA
CCCCTGGCCCGCGTCTGTGGAACTGACCCCTGGTGTACAGGAGAGTTCGCTGCTGAAAGTGGTCCCAAAG
GGGTACTAGTTTTTAAGCTCCCAACTCCCCCTCCCCCAGCGTCTGGAGGATTCCACACCCTCGCACCGCA
GGGGCGAGGAAGTGGGCGGAGTCCGGTTTTGGCGCCAGCCGCTGAGGCTGCCAAGCAGAAAAGCCACCGC
TGAGGAGACTCCGGTCACTGTCCTCGCCCCGCCTCCCCCTTCCCTCCCCTTGGGGACCACCGGGCGCCAC
GCCGCGAACGGTAAGTGCCGCGGTCGTCGGCGCCTCCGCCCTCCCCCTAGGGCCCCAATTCCCAGCGGGC
GCGGCGCGCGGCCCCTCCCCCCGCCGGGCGCGCGCCCGCTGCCCCGCCCTTCGTGGCCGCCCGGCGTGGG
CGGTGCCACCCCTCCCCCCGGCGGCCCCGCGCGCAGCTCCCGGCTCCCTCCCCCTTCGGATGTGGCTTGA
GCTGTAGGCGCGGAGGGTACCAGTTTACTCCCTATCAGTGATAGAGAACGTATGAAGAGTTTACTCCCTA
TCAGTGATAGAGAACGTATGCAGACTTTACTCCCTATCAGTGATAGAGAACGTATAAGGAGTTTACTCCC
TATCAGTGATAGAGAACGTATGACCAGTTTACTCCCTATCAGTGATAGAGAACGTATCTACAGTTTACTC
CCTATCAGTGATAGAGAACGTATATCCAGTTTACTCCCTATCAGTGATAGAGAACGTATAAGCTTTAGGC
GTGTACGGTGGGCGCCTATAAAAGCAGAGCTCGTTTAGTGAACCGTCAGATCGCCTGGAGCAATTCCACA
ACACTTTTGTCTTATACCAACTTTCCGTACCACTTCCTACCCTCGTAAAGGATCCGCCGCCACCATGAAA
CGGACAGCCGACGGAAGCGAGTTCGAGTCACCAAAGAAGAAGCGGAAAGTCTCCTCAGAGACTGGGCCTG
TCGCCGTCGATCCAACCCTGCGCCGCCGGATTGAACCTCACGAGTTTGAAGTGTTCTTTGACCCCCGGGA
GCTGAGAAAGGAGACATGCCTGCTGTACGAGATCAACTGGGGAGGCAGGCACTCCATCTGGAGGCACACC
TCTCAGAACACAAATAAGCACGTGGAGGTGAACTTCATCGAGAAGTTTACCACAGAGCGGTACTTCTGCC
CCAATACCAGATGTAGCATCACATGGTTTCTGAGCTATTCCCCTTGCGGAGAGTGTAGCAGGGCCATCAC
CGAGTTCCTGTCCAGATATCCACACGTGACACTGTTTATCTACATCGCCAGGCTGTATCACCACGCAGAC
CCAGAGAATAGGCAGGGCCTGCGCGATCTGATCAGCTCCGGCGTGACCATCCAGATCATGACAGAGCAGG
AGTCCGGCTACTGCTGGCGGAACTTCGTGAATTATTCTCCTAGCAACGAGGCCCACTGGCCTAGGTACCC
ACACCTGTGGGTGCGCCTGTACGTGCTGGAGCTGTATTGCATCATCCTGGGCCTGCCCCCTTGTCTGAAT
ATCCTGCGGAGAAAGCAGCCCCAGCTGACCTTCTTTACAATCGCCCTGCAGTCTTGTCACTATCAGAGGC
TGCCACCCCACATCCTGTGGGCCACAGGCCTGAAGTCTGGAGGATCTAGCGGAGGATCCTCTGGCAGCGA
GACACCAGGAACAAGCGAGTCAGCAACACCAGAGAGCAGTGGCGGCAGCAGCGGCGGCAGCGACAAGAAG
TACAGCATCGGCCTGGCCATCGGCACCAACTCTGTGGGCTGGGCCGTGATCACCGACGAGTACAAGGTGC
CCAGCAAGAAATTCAAGGTGCTGGGCAACACCGACCGGCACAGCATCAAGAAGAACCTGATCGGAGCCCT
GCTGTTCGACAGCGGCGAAACAGCCGAGGCCACCCGGCTGAAGAGAACCGCCAGAAGAAGATACACCAGA
CGGAAGAACCGGATCTGCTATCTGCAAGAGATCTTCAGCAACGAGATGGCCAAGGTGGACGACAGCTTCT
TCCACAGACTGGAAGAGTCCTTCCTGGTGGAAGAGGATAAGAAGCACGAGCGGCACCCCATCTTCGGCAA
CATCGTGGACGAGGTGGCCTACCACGAGAAGTACCCCACCATCTACCACCTGAGAAAGAAACTGGTGGAC
AGCACCGACAAGGCCGACCTGCGGCTGATCTATCTGGCCCTGGCCCACATGATCAAGTTCCGGGGCCACT
TCCTGATCGAGGGCGACCTGAACCCCGACAACAGCGACGTGGACAAGCTGTTCATCCAGCTGGTGCAGAC
CTACAACCAGCTGTTCGAGGAAAACCCCATCAACGCCAGCGGCGTGGACGCCAAGGCCATCCTGTCTGCC
AGACTGAGCAAGAGCAGACGGCTGGAAAATCTGATCGCCCAGCTGCCCGGCGAGAAGAAGAATGGCCTGT
TCGGAAACCTGATTGCCCTGAGCCTGGGCCTGACCCCCAACTTCAAGAGCAACTTCGACCTGGCCGAGGA
TGCCAAACTGCAGCTGAGCAAGGACACCTACGACGACGACCTGGACAACCTGCTGGCCCAGATCGGCGAC
CAGTACGCCGACCTGTTTCTGGCCGCCAAGAACCTGTCCGACGCCATCCTGCTGAGCGACATCCTGAGAG
TGAACACCGAGATCACCAAGGCCCCCCTGAGCGCCTCTATGATCAAGAGATACGACGAGCACCACCAGGA
CCTGACCCTGCTGAAAGCTCTCGTGCGGCAGCAGCTGCCTGAGAAGTACAAAGAGATTTTCTTCGACCAG
AGCAAGAACGGCTACGCCGGCTACATTGACGGCGGAGCCAGCCAGGAAGAGTTCTACAAGTTCATCAAGC
CCATCCTGGAAAAGATGGACGGCACCGAGGAACTGCTCGTGAAGCTGAACAGAGAGGACCTGCTGCGGAA
GCAGCGGACCTTCGACAACGGCAGCATCCCCCACCAGATCCACCTGGGAGAGCTGCACGCCATTCTGCGG
CGGCAGGAAGATTTTTACCCATTCCTGAAGGACAACCGGGAAAAGATCGAGAAGATCCTGACCTTCCGCA
TCCCCTACTACGTGGGCCCTCTGGCCAGGGGAAACAGCAGATTCGCCTGGATGACCAGAAAGAGCGAGGA
AACCATCACCCCCTGGAACTTCGAGGAAGTGGTGGACAAGGGCGCTTCCGCCCAGAGCTTCATCGAGCGG
ATGACCAACTTCGATAAGAACCTGCCCAACGAGAAGGTGCTGCCCAAGCACAGCCTGCTGTACGAGTACT
TCACCGTGTATAACGAGCTGACCAAAGTGAAATACGTGACCGAGGGAATGAGAAAGCCCGCCTTCCTGAG
CGGCGAGCAGAAAAAGGCCATCGTGGACCTGCTGTTCAAGACCAACCGGAAAGTGACCGTGAAGCAGCTG
AAAGAGGACTACTTCAAGAAAATCGAGTGCTTCGACTCCGTGGAAATCTCCGGCGTGGAAGATCGGTTCA
ACGCCTCCCTGGGCACATACCACGATCTGCTGAAAATTATCAAGGACAAGGACTTCCTGGACAATGAGGA
AAACGAGGACATTCTGGAAGATATCGTGCTGACCCTGACACTGTTTGAGGACAGAGAGATGATCGAGGAA
CGGCTGAAAACCTATGCCCACCTGTTCGACGACAAAGTGATGAAGCAGCTGAAGCGGCGGAGATACACCG
GCTGGGGCAGGCTGAGCCGGAAGCTGATCAACGGCATCCGGGACAAGCAGTCCGGCAAGACAATCCTGGA
TTTCCTGAAGTCCGACGGCTTCGCCAACAGAAACTTCATGCAGCTGATCCACGACGACAGCCTGACCTTT
AAAGAGGACATCCAGAAAGCCCAGGTGTCCGGCCAGGGCGATAGCCTGCACGAGCACATTGCCAATCTGG
CCGGCAGCCCCGCCATTAAGAAGGGCATCCTGCAGACAGTGAAGGTGGTGGACGAGCTCGTGAAAGTGAT
GGGCCGGCACAAGCCCGAGAACATCGTGATCGAAATGGCCAGAGAGAACCAGACCACCCAGAAGGGACAG
AAGAACAGCCGCGAGAGAATGAAGCGGATCGAAGAGGGCATCAAAGAGCTGGGCAGCCAGATCCTGAAAG
AACACCCCGTGGAAAACACCCAGCTGCAGAACGAGAAGCTGTACCTGTACTACCTGCAGAATGGGCGGGA
TATGTACGTGGACCAGGAACTGGACATCAACCGGCTGTCCGACTACGATGTGGACCATATCGTGCCTCAG
AGCTTTCTGAAGGACGACTCCATCGACAACAAGGTGCTGACCAGAAGCGACAAGAACCGGGGCAAGAGCG
ACAACGTGCCCTCCGAAGAGGTCGTGAAGAAGATGAAGAACTACTGGCGGCAGCTGCTGAACGCCAAGCT
GATTACCCAGAGAAAGTTCGACAATCTGACCAAGGCCGAGAGAGGCGGCCTGAGCGAACTGGATAAGGCC
GGCTTCATCAAGAGACAGCTGGTGGAAACCCGGCAGATCACAAAGCACGTGGCACAGATCCTGGACTCCC
GGATGAACACTAAGTACGACGAGAATGACAAGCTGATCCGGGAAGTGAAAGTGATCACCCTGAAGTCCAA
GCTGGTGTCCGATTTCCGGAAGGATTTCCAGTTTTACAAAGTGCGCGAGATCAACAACTACCACCACGCC
CACGACGCCTACCTGAACGCCGTCGTGGGAACCGCCCTGATCAAAAAGTACCCTAAGCTGGAAAGCGAGT
TCGTGTACGGCGACTACAAGGTGTACGACGTGCGGAAGATGATCGCCAAGAGCGAGCAGGAAATCGGCAA
GGCTACCGCCAAGTACTTCTTCTACAGCAACATCATGAACTTTTTCAAGACCGAGATTACCCTGGCCAAC
GGCGAGATCCGGAAGCGGCCTCTGATCGAGACAAACGGCGAAACCGGGGAGATCGTGTGGGATAAGGGCC
GGGATTTTGCCACCGTGCGGAAAGTGCTGAGCATGCCCCAAGTGAATATCGTGAAAAAGACCGAGGTGCA
GACAGGCGGCTTCAGCAAAGAGTCTATCAGGCCCAAGAGGAACAGCGATAAGCTGATCGCCAGAAAGAAG
GACTGGGACCCTAAGAAGTACGGCGGCTTCGTCAGCCCCACCGTGGCCTATTCTGTGCTGGTGGTGGCCA
AAGTGGAAAAGGGCAAGTCCAAGAAACTGAAGAGTGTGAAAGAGCTGCTGGGGATCACCATCATGGAAAG
AAGCAGCTTCGAGAAGAATCCCATCGACTTTCTGGAAGCCAAGGGCTACAAAGAAGTGAAAAAGGACCTG
ATCATCAAGCTGCCTAAGTACTCCCTGTTCGAGCTGGAAAACGGCCGGAAGAGAATGCTGGCCTCTGCCA
GATTCCTGCAGAAGGGAAACGAACTGGCCCTGCCCTCCAAATATGTGAACTTCCTGTACCTGGCCAGCCA
CTATGAGAAGCTGAAGGGCTCCCCCGAGGATAATGAGCAGAAACAGCTGTTTGTGGAACAGCACAAGCAC
TACCTGGACGAGATCATCGAGCAGATCAGCGAGTTCTCCAAGAGAGTGATCCTGGCCGACGCTAATCTGG
ACAAAGTGCTGTCCGCCTACAACAAGCACCGGGATAAGCCCATCAGAGAGCAGGCCGAGAATATCATCCA
CCTGTTTACCCTGACCAATCTGGGAGCCCCTAGGGCCTTCAAGTACTTTGACACCACCATCGACCGGAAG
GTGTACAGGAGCACCAAAGAGGTGCTGGACGCCACCCTGATCCACCAGAGCATCACCGGCCTGTACGAGA
CACGGATCGACCTGTCTCAGCTGGGAGGTGACAGCGGCGGGAGCGGCGGGAGCGGGGGGAGCACTAATCT
GAGCGACATCATTGAGAAGGAGACTGGGAAACAGCTGGTCATTCAGGAGTCCATCCTGATGCTGCCTGAG
GAGGTGGAGGAAGTGATCGGCAACAAGCCAGAGTCTGACATCCTGGTGCACACCGCCTACGACGAGTCCA
CAGATGAGAATGTGATGCTGCTGACCTCTGACGCCCCCGAGTATAAGCCTTGGGCCCTGGTCATCCAGGA
TTCTAACGGCGAGAATAAGATCAAGATGCTGAGCGGAGGATCCGGAGGATCTGGAGGCAGCACCAACCTG
TCTGACATCATCGAGAAGGAGACAGGCAAGCAGCTGGTCATCCAGGAGAGCATCCTGATGCTGCCCGAAG
AAGTCGAAGAAGTGATCGGAAACAAGCCTGAGAGCGATATCCTGGTCCATACCGCCTACGACGAGAGTAC
CGACGAAAATGTGATGCTGCTGACATCCGACGCCCCAGAGTATAAGCCCTGGGCTCTGGTCATCCAGGAT
TCCAACGGAGAGAACAAAATCAAAATGCTGTCTGGCGGCTCAAAAAGAACCGCCGACGGCAGCGAATTCG
AGCCCAAGAAGAAGAGGAAAGTCTAAGTTTAAACTCGCGAATCGATCGCCCACCCCAACTTGTTTATTGC
AGCTTATAATGGTTACAAATAAAGCAATAGCATCACAAATTTCACAAATAAAGCATTTTTTTCACTGCAT
TCTAGTTGTGGTTTGTCCAAACTCATCAATGTATCTTATCATGTCTGTATACCGTCGACCTCTAGCTAGA
GCTTGGCGTAATCATGGTCATAGCTGTTTCCTGTGTGAAATTGTTATCCGCTCACAATTCCACACAACAT
ACGAGCCGGAAGCATAAAGTGTAAAGCCTGGGGTGCCTAATGAGTGAGCTAACTCACATTAATTGCGTTG
CGCTCACTGCCCGCTTTCCAGTCGGGAAACCTGTCGTGCCAGCTGCATTAATGAATCGGCCAACGCGCGG
GGAGAGGCGGTTTGCGTATTGGGCGCTCTTCCGCTTCCTCGCTCACTGACTCGCTGCGCTCGGTCGTTCG
GCTGCGGCGAGCGGTATCAGCTCACTCAAAGGACGGCCGCACATGTAAGGAAAATTTTAGGGATGTTAAA
GAAAAAAATAACACAAAACAAAATATAAAAAAAATCTAACCTCAAGTCAAGGCTTTTCTATGGAATAAGG
AATGGACAGCAGGGGGCTGTTTCATATACTGATGACCTCTTTATAGCCAACCTTTGTTCATGGCAGCCAG
CATATGGGCATATGTTGCCAAACTCTAAACCAAATACTCATTCTGATGTTTTAAATGATTTGCCCTCCCA
TATGTCCTTCCGAGTGAGAGACACAAAAAATTCCAACACACTATTGCAATGAAAATAAATTTCCTTTATT
AGCCAGAAGTCAGATGCTCAAGGGGCTTCATGATGTCCCCATAATTTTTGGCAGAGGGAAAAAGATCTCA
GTGGTATTTGTGAGCCAGGGCATTGGCCACACCAGTCACCACCTTCTGATAGGCAGCCTGCACCTGAGGA
GTGAATTCACGCGTTTTAGCCTGGCAGCATATCGAGATCGAAGTCATCGAGAGCGTCAGCAGGGAGCATA
TCCAGATCAAAATCATCCAGGGCATCGGCGGGCAGCATGTCCAGGTCGAAGTCGTCCAGGGCGTCGGTGG
GTCCGCCGCTCTCGCACTTCAGCTGCTTCTCGAGGCCGCAGATGATCAGTTCCAGGCCGAACAGGAAGGC
GGGCTCGGCGCCCTGTCTGTCGAACAGCTCGATGGCCTGCTTCAGCAGGGGGGGCATGCTGTCGGTGGTG
GGTGTCTCTCTTTCCTCTTTGGCGACCTGGTGTTCCTGTTCTTCCAGCACGCAGCCCAGGGTGAAGTGGC
CCACGGCGCTCAGGGCGTACAGGGCGTTTTCCAGGCTGAAGCCCTGCTGGCACAGGAAGGCCAGCTGGTT
TTCCAGTGTCTCGTACTGCTTCTCGGTGGGTCTGGTGCCCAGGTGCACTTTGGCGCCGTCCCGGTGGCTC
AGCAGGGCGCATCTGTAGCTCTTGGCGTTGTTCCGCAGGAAGTCCTGCCAGCTCTCGCCTTCCAGAGGGC
AGCTGTGGGTGTGGTGCCGGTCCAGCATCTCGATGGGCAGGGCGTCCAGCAGGGCCCGCTTGTTCTTCAC
GTGCCAGTACAGGGTGGGCTGTTCCACGCCCAGTTTCTGGGCCAGCTTCCGGGTGGTCAGGCCCTCGATG
CCCACGCCGTTCAGCAGTTCCAGGGCGCTGTTGATCACTTTGCTCTTGTCCAGCCGGCTCATGTCGACAT
TCTTTGCCAAAATGATGAGACAGCACAATAACCAGCACGTTGCCCAGGAGCTGTAGGAAAAAGAAGAAGG
CATGAACATGGTTAGCAGAGGCTCTAGAGCCGCCGGTCACACGCCAGAAGCCGAACCCCGCCCTGCCCCG
TCCCCCCCGAAGGCAGCCGTCCCCCCGCGGACAGCCCCGAGGCTGGAGAGGGAGAAGGGGACGGCGGCGC
GGCGACGCACGAAGGCCCTCCCCGCCCATTTCCTTCCTGCCGGCGCCGCACCGCTTCGCCCCGCGCCCGC
TAGAGGGGGTGCGGCGGCGCCTCCCAGATTTCGGCTCCGCACAGATTTGGGACAAAGGAAGTCCCTGCGC
CCTCTCGCACGATTACCATAAAAGGCAATGGCTGCGGCTCGCCGCGCCTCGACAGCCGCCGGCGCTCCGG
GGGCCGCCGCGCCCCYCCCCCGAGCCCYCCCCGGCCCGRGGCGGCCCCGCCCCGCCCGGCACCCCCMCCT
GCCGCCACCCCCCGCCCGGCACGGCGAGCCCCGCGCCACGCCCCGTACGGAGCCCCGCACCCGAAGCCGG
GCCGTGCTCAGCAACTCGGGGAGGGGGGTGCAGGGGGGGTTGCAGCCCGACCGACGCGCCCACACCCCCT
GCTCACCCCCCCACGCACACACCCCGCACGCAGCCTTTGTTCCCCTCGCAGCCCCCCCCGCACCGCGGGG
CACCGCCCCCGGCCGCGCTCCCCTCGCGCACACTGCGGAGCGCACAAAGCCCCGCGCCGCGCCCGCAGCG
CTCACAGCCGCCGGGCAGCGCGGAGCCGCACGCGGCGCTCCCCACGCACACACACACGCACGCACCCCCC
GAGCCGCTCCCCCCGCACAAAGGGCCCTCCCGGAGCCCCTCAAGGCTTTCACGCAGCCACAGAAAAGAAA
CAAGCCGTCATTAAACCAAGCGCTAATTACAGCCCGGAGGAGAAGGGCCGTCCCGCCCGCTCACCTGTGG
GAGTAACGCGGTCAGTCAGAGCCGGGGCGGGCGGCGCGAGGCGGCGGCGGAGCGGGGCACGGGGCGAAGG
CAGCGCGCAGCGACTCCCGCCCGCCGCGCGCTTCGCTTTTTATAGGGCCGCCGCCGCCGCCGCCTCGCCA
TAAAAGGAAACTTTCGGAGCGCGCCGCTCTGATTGGCTGCCGCCSCMCCYCYCCSCCYCSCCCCSCCCCS
CCCCYCSCCCCSCCCCSCCCCSCCYGGCGCGCSCCCCCCCCCCCCCCCCGCCCCCATCGCTGCACAAAAT
AATTAAAAAATAAATAAATACAAAATTGGGGGTGGGGAGGGGGGGGAGATGGGGAGAGTGAAGCAGAACG
TGGGGCTCACCTCGACCATGGTAATAGCGATGACTAATACGTAGATGTACTGCCAAGTAGGAAAGTCCCA
TAAGGTCATGTACTGGGCATAATGCCAGGCGGGCCATTTACCGTCATTGACGTCAATAGGGGGCGTACTT
GGCATATGATACACTTGATGTACTGCCAAGTGGGCAGTTTACCGTAAATACTCCACCCATTGACGTCAAT
GGAAAGTCCCTATTGGCGTTACTATGGGAACATACGTCATTATTGACGTCAATGGGCGGGGGTCGTTGGG
CGGTCAGCCAGGCGGGCCATTTACCGTAAGTTATGTAACGCGGAACTCCATATATGGGCTATGAACTAAT
GACCCCGTAATTGATTACTATTAATAACTAGTCAATAATCAATGTCGAGACCCATAGAGCCCACCGCATC
CCCAGCATGCCTGCTATTGTCTTCCCAATCCTCCCCCTTGCTGTCCTGCCCCACCCCACCCCCCAGAATA
GAATGACACCTACTCAGACAATGCGATGCAATTTCCTCATTTTATTAGGAAAGGACAGTGGGAGTGGCAC
CTTCCAGGGTCAAGGAAGGCACGGGGGAGGGGCAAACAACAGATGGCTGGCAACTAGAAGGCACAGTCGA
GGCTGATCAGCGGGTTTATAACTTCGTATAATGTATGCTATACGAAGTTATGGTACCTTACTCGTCCATG
CCGCCGGTGGAGTGGCGGCCCTCGGCGCGTTCGTACTGTTCCACGATGGTGTTACTTGTACAGCTCGTCC
ATTCCGCCTGTGCTGTGTCTGCCTTCGGCTCTCTCGTACTGTTCCACGATGGTGTAGTCCTCGTTGTGGG
ACACGATGTCCAGCTTGATATCCACGATGTAGGCGCCAGGCAGCTGCACGGGTTTCTTGGCCTTGTAGGT
GGTTTTCACTTCGGCGGCATAGTGGCCGCCATCCTTCAGCTTCAGCCGCTTCTTGATCTCGGACTTCAGG
GCGCCATCCTCAGGGTACATTCTTTCCTCGCTGGCTTCCCAGCCCATGGTCTTTTTCTGCATCACGGGGC
CATCAGAGGGAAAGTTGGTGCCCCGCAGCTTCACTTTGTAGATGAACACGCCGTCCTGCAGAGAGCTATC
CTGGTTCACGTGGATGATGCCGCCGTCCTCGAAGTTCATCACTCTCTCCCATCTGAAGCCCTCGGGGAAG
CTCAGCTTGAAGTAGTCGGGAATGTCGGCGGGGTGCTTGATGTACACCTTGCTGCCGTACATAAACTGAG
GGCTCAGAATGTCCCAGGCAAAAGGCAGAGGGCCGCCTTTGGTCACTTTCAGCTTGGCGGTCTGAAAAGC
CTCGTAGGGTCTGCCCTCGCCTTCGCCTTCAATCTCGAACTCGTGGCCGTTCACGCTGCCTTCCATGTGC
ACCTTGAACCGCATGAATTCTTTGATGATGGCCATGTTGTTCTCTTCGCCCTTGGACACCATGGTGGCGA
CCGGTAGCGTGGCGACCGGGGTGGCGGTGGCTCCCCCTGACCCTCCATCCAACTTAACGCGCTTTGCAGC
AGGACCTCCAGAACCGCCGTCGAGTTTGACCCGTTTAGCGGCAGGGACCGGTGGGCCAGGATTCTCCTCG
ACGTCACCGCATGTTAGCAGACTTCCTCTGCCCTCTCCCGATCCCGATCCATTTCGGGTATATTTGAGTG
GAATGAGTTCTTCAATCGTAGTTTTGACTAACTTGCCATTCATTTCTATTAACACAAAACAATCTGGTGC
ATAGTCTGAAATCAACTCCCTACACATACCACAAGGACTTACCACTCGAATACTTCTATCTACTTCGTCA
GAATAAGGGTGTCTAACAGCTACAATCGTGTCAAAATCCTTTTGTCCATTCGAAACTGCACTACCAATCG
CAATGGCTTCTGCACAAACAGTTACTCGTCCTATATACGCTTCAATATGTACTGCCGAAATGATTTCTCC
TGTTTTCGTACGAATTGCCGCTCCCACATGATGTTTATTATCCTCATAAAGCATTGTAATCTTCTCTGTC
GCTACTTCTACTAATTCTAGATCCTGCTGGGAGATGTTGAAGGTCTTCATGGTGGCGCTAGCGTAGGCGC
CGGTCACAGCTTGGATCTGTAACGGCGCAGAACAGAAAACGAAACAAAGACGTAGAGTTGAGCAAGCAGG
GTCAGGCAAAGCGTGGAGAGCCGGCTGAGTCTAGGTAGGCTCCAAGGGAGCGCCGGACAAAGGCCCGGTC
TCGACCTGAGCTTTAAACTTACCTAGACGGCGGACGCAGTTCAGGAGGCACCACAGGCGGGAGGCGGCAG
AACGCGACTCAACCGGCGTGGATGGCGGCCTCAGGTAGGGCGGCGGGCGCGTGAAGGAGAGATGCGAGCC
CCTCGAAGCTTCAGCTGTGTTCTGGCGGCAAACCCGTTGCGAAAAAGAACGTTCACGGCGACTACTGCAC
TTATATACGGTTCTCCCCCACCCTCGGGAAAAAGGCGGAGCCAGTACACGACATCACTTTCCCAGTTTAC
CCCGCGCCACCTTCTCTAGGCACCGGTTCAATTGCCGACCCCTCCCCCCAACTTCTCGGGGACTGTGGGC
GATGTGCGCTCTGCCCACTGACGGGCACCGGAGCGATCGCAGATCATGCATCCATAGAGCCCACCGCATC
CCCAGCATGCCTGCTATTGTCTTCCCAATCCTCCCCCTTGCTGTCCTGCCCCACCCCACCCCCCAGAATA
GAATGACACCTACTCAGACAATGCGATGCAATTTCCTCATTTTATTAGGAAAGGACAGTGGGAGTGGCAC
CTTCCAGGGTCAAGGAAGGCACGGGGGAGGGGCAAACAACAGATGGCTGGCAACTAGAAGGCACAGGTTT
TTAGAAGAACTCGTCAAGAAGGCGATAGAAGGCGATGCGCTGCGAATCGGGAGCGGCGATACCGTAAAGC
ACGAGGAAGCGGTCAGCCCATTCGCCGCCAAGCTCTTCAGCAATATCACGGGTAGCCAACGCTATGTCCT
GATAGCGGTCCGCCACACCCAGCCGGCCACAGTCGATGAATCCAGAAAAGCGGCCATTTTCCACCATGAT
ATTCGGCAAGCAGGCATCGCCATGGGTCACGACGAGATCCTCGCCGTCGGGCATGCGCGCCTTGAGCCTG
GCGAACAGTTCGGCTGGCGCGAGCCCCTGATGCTCTTCGTCCAGATCATCCTGATCGACAAGACCGGCTT
CCATCCGAGTACGTGCTCGCTCGATGCGATGTTTCGCTTGGTGGTCGAATGGGCAGGTAGCCGGATCAAG
CGTATGCAGCCGCCGCATTGCATCAGCCATGATGGATACTTTCTCGGCAGGAGCAAGGTGAGATGACAGG
AGATCCTGCCCCGGCACTTCGCCCAATAGCAGCCAGTCCCTTCCCGCTTCAGTGACAACGTCGAGCACAG
CTGCGCAAGGAACGCCCGTCGTGGCCAGCCACGATAGCCGCGCTGCCTCGTCCTGCAGTTCATTCAGGGC
ACCGGACAGGTCGGTCTTGACAAAAAGAACCGGGCGCCCCTGCGCTGACAGCCGGAACACGGCGGCATCA
GAGCAGCCGATTGTCTGTTGTGCCCAGTCATAGCCGAATAGCCTCTCCACCCAAGCGGCCGGAGAACCTG
CGTGCAATCCATCTTGTTCAATCCTAGGGCCGGGATTCTCCTCCACGTCACCGCATGTTAGAAGACTTCC
TCTGCCCTCTCCGCTGCCAGATCTCTCGAGGCCCTGTGGGAGGAAGAGAAGAGGTCAGATAACTTCGTAT
AATGTATGCTATACGAAGTTATGCGGCCGCTGGGAGAAGGGTAAGAGAGCTCAATCCTCATCTTACATAG
AAGGAAGTCAGTAGATAATATCTTACATTTAAAAGTCAAGAAATAACAGTCTGACCATACTATCTAGAAA
TATGGAAGTTAACAGTAAGGAAGTTAAAACAGTTGAAAGTAGTTTCGTCTAGAAAGAAAGACTTGGGGAA
GAACAAAGAAGGCTAATTTTCATTATGAGCTTTATTGTAACAGAAAAGAGACCACTAACTCAGCTAGGTT
TTCCCAATTCCTCAACACTTTGGGGCACAGTGTTTAGTCAGAGCTGTGATCACTCTCTGAGCACATGGAT
TGTATCTTAATTTTCATCTCATTGAAAATATGTACCATTTGTCCAAGTGGAAACTGGGCTGAAGCATGAC
TGTGACCACCACCAAAGAAATGGCTAGACTCGCTAAGGTCTGCTGGGGTGACCCGTGATTGTGTTGTGCT
TGATCTTGTTGAGCATGGCTCTTTTAAGTCACCATACCTGCCCCTGCCAATGCACCAAACACCAACTTAA
AGGGACTTTCAGCTTTTGTAAGTCAGTCTCAGCCTTACTTCTGAACCATTTCTTTGACTTCTTTCATGAC
TCTGATCCTGTCCCAGTTTTAAGCCTCCCAGCCACCAGTCATGCTGTTTTGCTCTGCTATTTACATTCTT
CTCTACCTACTTTGGACTTGATGGTATGCCTACTATATTAGTTATTTATTGCTGTGTAACAAACCACTCT
GAAACATAGTGGCTTACAACCACAACCATTTTATTTTATTATGAAACTGTGGGTCAGAATGTATATTGGC
CCATTGGCATGATTCTCCTGCTATTGAAAAAGGAAGAGTATGAGTATTCAACATTTCCGTGTCGCCCTTA
TTCCCTTTTTTGCGGCATTTTGCCTTCCTGTTTTTGCTCACCCAGAAACGCTGGTGAAAGTAAAAGATGC
TGAAGATCAGTTGGGTGCACGAGTGGGTTACATCGAACTGGATCTCAACAGCGGTAAGATCCTTGAGAGT
TTTCGCCCCGAAGAACGTTTTCCAATGATGAGCACTTTTAAAGTTCTGCTATGTGGCGCGGTATTATCCC
GTATTGACGCCGGGCAAGAGCAACTCGGTCGCCGCATACACTATTCTCAGAATGACTTGGTTGAGTACTC
ACCAGTCACAGAAAAGCATCTTACGGATGGCATGACAGTAAGAGAATTATGCAGTGCTGCCATAACCATG
AGTGATAACACTGCGGCCAACTTACTTCTGACAACGATCGGAGGACCGAAGGAGCTAACCGCTTTTTTGC
ACAACATGGGGGATCATGTAACTCGCCTTGATCGTTGGGAACCGGAGCTGAATGAAGCCATACCAAACGA
CGAGCGTGACACCACGATGCCTGTAGCAATGGCAACAACGTTGCGCAAACTATTAACTGGCGAACTACTT
ACTCTAGCTTCCCGGCAACAATTAATAGACTGGATGGAGGCGGATAAAGTTGCAGGACCACTTCTGCGCT
CGGCCCTTCCGGCTGGCTGGTTTATTGCTGATAAATCTGGAGCCGGTGAGCGTGGGTCTCGCGGTATCAT
TGCAGCACTGGGGCCAGATGGTAAGCCCTCCCGTATCGTAGTTATCTACACGACGGGGAGTCAGGCAACT
ATGGATGAACGAAATAGACAGATCGCTGAGATAGGTGCCTCACTGATTAAGCATTGGTAACTGTCAGACC
AAGTTTACTCATATATACTTTAGATTGATTTAAAACTTCATTTTTAATTTAAAAGGATCTAGGTGAAGAT
CCTTTTTGATAATCTCATGACCAAAATCCCTTAACGTGAGTTTTCGTTCCACTGAGCGTCAGACCCCGTA
GAAAAGATCAAAGGATCTTCTTGAGATCCTTTTTTTCTGCGCGTAATCTGCTGCTTGCAAACAAAAAAAC
CACCGCTACCAGCGGTGGTTTGTTTGCCGGATCAAGAGCTACCAACTCTTTTTCCGAAGGTAACTGGCTT
CAGCAGAGCGCAGATACCAAATACTGTTCTTCTAGTGTAGCCGTAGTTAGGCCACCACTTCAAGAACTCT
GTAGCACCGCCTACATACCTCGCTCTGCTAATCC
